Addgene plasmid #99571: pLVX-LC3-YFP
Purpose: Lentiviral expression of YFP-tagged LC3
Depositing lab: Edward Campbell. Depositing organization: Loyola University Chicago Health Sciences Campus. Publication: Endocytic vesicle rupture is a conserved mechanism of cellular invasion by amyloid proteins. Flavin WP, Bousset L, Green ZC, Chu Y, Skarpathiotis S, Chaney MJ, Kordower JH, Melki R, Campbell EM. Acta Neuropathol. 2017 May 19. doi: 10.1007/s00401-017-1722-x. PubMed 28527044.
Backbone
  Vector backbone: pLVX
  Vector type: Mammalian Expression, Lentiviral
Growth in bacteria
  Bacterial resistance: Ampicillin, 100 μg/mL
  Growth temperature: 37°C
  Growth strain: NEB Stable
  Copy number: Unknown
Gene/Insert
  Gene/Insert name: LC3
  Species: H. sapiens (human)
  Entrez Gene: MAP1LC3B (a.k.a. ATG8F, LC3B, MAP1A/1BLC3, MAP1LC3B-a)
  Tag / fusion protein: YFP (N terminal on backbone)
  Cloning method: Restriction Enzyme; 5′ cloning site Unknown (unknown if destroyed); 3′ cloning site Unknown (unknown if destroyed)
  Sequencing primers: 5′ Unknown
Resource information
  A portion of this plasmid was derived from a plasmid made by: Open reading frames were obtained from other labs.
Terms and licenses: Academic/Nonprofit Terms; Industry Terms: Not Available to Industry
How to cite: pLVX-LC3-YFP was a gift from Edward Campbell (Addgene plasmid # 99571 ; http://n2t.net/addgene:99571 ; RRID:Addgene_99571)
