[The description below was written by a language model from this plasmid's Addgene catalogue record.]
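Description:
pLVX-LC3-YFP is a lentiviral transfer plasmid built on the pLVX backbone for expressing a fluorescently tagged form of human LC3 in mammalian cells. The insert is annotated as MAP1LC3B (LC3B, also known as ATG8F), and the record lists YFP as an N-terminal tag supplied by the backbone. The expected product therefore has YFP fused ahead of LC3, despite the order suggested by the plasmid name. This orientation matters for LC3 reporters in general. The C-terminus of LC3 is proteolytically processed and then lipidated to attach the protein to autophagosomal membranes, so a tag at the N-terminus is retained on the membrane-bound form.

The plasmid is propagated in bacteria under ampicillin selection. The listed host is a recombination-deficient type of strain, commonly chosen to keep the repeated long terminal repeat sequences of lentiviral vectors stable. No feature table accompanies the entry, so several details are not stated: the promoter driving the fusion, any mammalian selection marker, the specific viral elements present, the cloning sites used, and the copy number. The record notes only that the open reading frames were obtained from other laboratories.

As a lentiviral vector, it would be packaged into viral particles and used to transduce target cells for stable integration and expression of the fusion. YFP-LC3 is a widely used marker of autophagosomes, redistributing from diffuse cytoplasmic signal to discrete puncta when autophagic membranes form. The associated publication concerns endocytic vesicle rupture during cellular invasion by amyloid proteins, which suggests that the reporter was used to follow autophagy-related responses in that setting.
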