>Addgene plasmid #99571 | pLVX-LC3-YFP | addgene partial sequence | sequence record 192434 | EBV-rev 5'-GTGGTTTGTCCAAACTCATC-3'
TCAACTGGATAACTCAAGCTAACCAAAATCATCCCAAACTTCCCACCCCATACCCTATTACCACTGCCAA
TTACCTGTGGTTTCATTTACTCTAAACCTGTGATTCCTCTGAATTATTTTCATTTTAAAGAAATTGTATT
TGTTAAATATGTACTACAAACTTAGTAGTTGGAAGGGCTAATTCACTCCCAAAGAAGACAAGATATCCTT
GATCTGTGGATCTACCACACACAAGGCTACTTCCCTGATTAGCAGAACTACACACCAGGGCCAGGGGTCA
GATATCCACTGACCTTTGGATGGTGCTACAAGCTAGTACCAGTTGAGCCAGATAAGGTAGAAGAGGCCAA
TAAAGGAGAGAACACCAGCTTGTTACACCCTGTGAGCCTGCATGGGATGGATGACCCGGAGAGAGAAGTG
TTAGAGTGGAGGTTTGACAGCCGCCTAGCATTTCATCACGTGGCCCGAGAGCTGCATCCGGAGTACTTCA
AGAACTGCTGATATCGAGCTTGCTACAAGGGACTTTCCGCTGGGGACTTTCCAGGGAGGCGTGGCCTGG
