LOCUS       Exported 9087 bp ds-DNA circular SYN 12-MAY-2021
DEFINITION  Lentiviral expression of YFP-tagged LC3.
ACCESSION   .
VERSION     .
KEYWORDS    pLVX-LC3-YFP
SOURCE      synthetic DNA construct
  ORGANISM  synthetic DNA construct
REFERENCE   1 (bases 1 to 9087)
  AUTHORS   Flavin WP, Bousset L, Green ZC, Chu Y, Skarpathiotis S, Chaney MJ,
            Kordower JH, Melki R, Campbell EM
  TITLE     Endocytic vesicle rupture is a conserved mechanism of cellular
            invasion by amyloid proteins.
  JOURNAL   Acta Neuropathol. 2017 May 19. doi: 10.1007/s00401-017-1722-x.
  PUBMED    28527044
REFERENCE   2 (bases 1 to 9087)
  AUTHORS   .
  TITLE     Direct Submission
  JOURNAL   Exported May 12, 2021 from SnapGene Server 1.1.58
            http://www.snapgene.com
FEATURES             Location/Qualifiers
     source          1..9087
                     /organism="synthetic DNA construct"
                     /mol_type="other DNA"
     LTR             1..634
                     /label=3' LTR
                     /note="3' long terminal repeat (LTR) from HIV-1"
     misc_feature    681..806
                     /label=HIV-1 Psi
                     /note="packaging signal of human immunodeficiency virus
                     type 1"
     misc_feature    1303..1536
                     /label=RRE
                     /note="The Rev response element (RRE) of HIV-1 allows for
                     Rev-dependent mRNA export from the nucleus to the
                     cytoplasm."
     CDS             1721..1765
                     /codon_start=1
                     /product="antigenic peptide corresponding to amino acids
                     655 to 669 of the HIV envelope protein gp41 (Lutje Hulsik
                     et al., 2013)"
                     /label=gp41 peptide
                     /note="recognized by the 2H10 single-chain llama nanobody"
                     /translation="KNEQELLELDKWASL"
     misc_feature    2028..2143
                     /label=cPPT/CTS
                     /note="central polypurine tract and central termination
                     sequence of HIV-1 (lacking the first T)"
     enhancer        2201..2504
                     /label=CMV enhancer
                     /note="human cytomegalovirus immediate early enhancer"
     promoter        2505..2708
                     /label=CMV promoter
                     /note="human cytomegalovirus (CMV) immediate early
                     promoter"
     primer_bind     2659..2679
                     /label=CMV-F
                     /note="Human CMV immediate early promoter, forward primer"
     regulatory      2747..2756
                     /regulatory_class="other"
                     /note="vertebrate consensus sequence for strong initiation
                     of translation (Kozak, 1987)"
     CDS             2753..3469
                     /codon_start=1
                     /product="enhanced YFP"
                     /label=EYFP
                     /note="mammalian codon-optimized"
                     /translation="MVSKGEELFTGVVPILVELDGDVNGHKFSVSGEGEGDATYGKLTL
                     KFICTTGKLPVPWPTLVTTFGYGLQCFARYPDHMKQHDFFKSAMPEGYVQERTIFFKDD
                     GNYKTRAEVKFEGDTLVNRIELKGIDFKEDGNILGHKLEYNYNSHNVYIMADKQKNGIK
                     VNFKIRHNIEDGSVQLADHYQQNTPIGDGPVLLPDNHYLSYQSALSKDPNEKRDHMVLL
                     EFVTAAGITLGMDELYK"
     primer_bind     complement(2798..2819)
                     /label=EGFP-N
                     /note="EGFP, reverse primer"
     primer_bind     complement(3059..3078)
                     /label=EXFP-R
                     /note="For distinguishing EGFP variants, reverse primer"
     primer_bind     3406..3427
                     /label=EGFP-C
                     /note="EGFP, forward primer"
     CDS             3485..3859
                     /codon_start=1
                     /gene="MAP1LC3B"
                     /product="human LC3 protein"
                     /label=LC3B
                     /note="Atg8 family member found on autophagosomes"
                     /translation="MPSEKTFKQRRTFEQRVEDVRLIREQHPTKIPVIIERYKGEKQLP
                     VLDKTKFLVPDHVNMSELIKIIRRRLQLNANQAFFLLVNGHSMVSVSTPISEVYESEKD
                     EDGFLYMVYASQETFGMKLSV"
     promoter        3922..4421
                     /label=PGK promoter
                     /note="mouse phosphoglycerate kinase 1 promoter"
     primer_bind     complement(3957..3980)
                     /label=MSCV-rev
                     /note="Murine stem cell virus, reverse primer"
     primer_bind     4354..4373
                     /label=mPGK-F
                     /note="Mouse PGK promoter, forward primer"
     CDS             4442..5041
                     /codon_start=1
                     /gene="pac from Streptomyces alboniger"
                     /product="puromycin N-acetyltransferase"
                     /label=PuroR
                     /note="confers resistance to puromycin"
                     /translation="MTEYKPTVRLATRDDVPRAVRTLAAAFADYPATRHTVDPDRHIER
                     VTELQELFLTRVGLDIGKVWVADDGAAVAVWTTPESVEAGAVFAEIGPRMAELSGSRLA
                     AQQQMEGLLAPHRPKEPAWFLATVGVSPDHQGKGLGSAVVLPGVEAAERAGVPAFLETS
                     APRNLPFYERLGFTVTADVEVPEGPRTWCMTRKPGA"
     primer_bind     complement(4442..4461)
                     /label=Puro-R
                     /note="Puromycin resistance gene, reverse primer. Also
                     called puro-variant-R"
     primer_bind     4938..4958
                     /label=Puro-F
                     /note="Puromycin resistance gene, forward primer"
     misc_feature    5055..5643
                     /label=WPRE
                     /note="woodchuck hepatitis virus posttranscriptional
                     regulatory element"
     primer_bind     complement(5108..5128)
                     /label=WPRE-R
                     /note="WPRE, reverse primer"
     CDS             complement(5526..5537)
                     /codon_start=1
                     /product="Factor Xa recognition and cleavage site"
                     /label=Factor Xa site
                     /translation="IEGR"
     LTR             5850..6483
                     /label=3' LTR
                     /note="3' long terminal repeat (LTR) from HIV-1"
     primer_bind     complement(6612..6628)
                     /label=M13 rev
                     /note="common sequencing primer, one of multiple similar
                     variants"
     primer_bind     complement(6612..6628)
                     /label=M13 Reverse
                     /note="In lacZ gene. Also called M13-rev"
     primer_bind     complement(6625..6647)
                     /label=M13/pUC Reverse
                     /note="In lacZ gene"
     protein_bind    6636..6652
                     /label=lac operator
                     /bound_moiety="lac repressor encoded by lacI"
                     /note="The lac repressor binds to the lac operator to
                     inhibit transcription in E. coli. This inhibition can be
                     relieved by adding lactose or
                     isopropyl-beta-D-thiogalactopyranoside (IPTG)."
     promoter        complement(6660..6690)
                     /label=lac promoter
                     /note="promoter for the E. coli lac operon"
     protein_bind    6705..6726
                     /label=CAP binding site
                     /bound_moiety="E. coli catabolite activator protein"
                     /note="CAP binding activates transcription in the presence
                     of cAMP."
     primer_bind     complement(6843..6860)
                     /label=L4440
                     /note="L4440 vector, forward primer"
     rep_origin      complement(7014..7602)
                     /direction=LEFT
                     /label=ori
                     /note="high-copy-number ColE1/pMB1/pBR322/pUC origin of
                     replication"
     primer_bind     complement(7094..7113)
                     /label=pBR322ori-F
                     /note="pBR322 origin, forward primer"
     CDS             complement(7773..8633)
                     /codon_start=1
                     /gene="bla"
                     /product="beta-lactamase"
                     /label=AmpR
                     /note="confers resistance to ampicillin, carbenicillin, and
                     related antibiotics"
                     /translation="MSIQHFRVALIPFFAAFCLPVFAHPETLVKVKDAEDQLGARVGYI
                     ELDLNSGKILESFRPEERFPMMSTFKVLLCGAVLSRIDAGQEQLGRRIHYSQNDLVEYS
                     PVTEKHLTDGMTVRELCSAAITMSDNTAANLLLTTIGGPKELTAFLHNMGDHVTRLDRW
                     EPELNEAIPNDERDTTMPVAMATTLRKLLTGELLTLASRQQLIDWMEADKVAGPLLRSA
                     LPAGWFIADKSGAGERGSRGIIAALGPDGKPSRIVVIYTTGSQATMDERNRQIAEIGAS
                     LIKHW"
     primer_bind     8396..8415
                     /label=Amp-R
                     /note="Ampicillin resistance gene, reverse primer"
     promoter        complement(8634..8738)
                     /gene="bla"
                     /label=AmpR promoter
     polyA_signal    8786..8920
                     /label=SV40 poly(A) signal
                     /note="SV40 polyadenylation signal"
     primer_bind     complement(8823..8842)
                     /label=SV40pA-R
                     /note="SV40 polyA, reverse primer"
     primer_bind     8877..8896
                     /label=EBV-rev
                     /note="SV40 polyA terminator, reverse primer"
ORIGIN
        1 tggaagggct aattcactcc caaagaagac aagatatcct tgatctgtgg atctaccaca
       61 cacaaggcta cttccctgat tagcagaact acacaccagg gccaggggtc agatatccac
      121 tgacctttgg atggtgctac aagctagtac cagttgagcc agataaggta gaagaggcca
      181 ataaaggaga gaacaccagc ttgttacacc ctgtgagcct gcatgggatg gatgacccgg
      241 agagagaagt gttagagtgg aggtttgaca gccgcctagc atttcatcac gtggcccgag
      301 agctgcatcc ggagtacttc aagaactgct gatatcgagc ttgctacaag ggactttccg
      361 ctggggactt tccagggagg cgtggcctgg gcgggactgg ggagtggcga gccctcagat
      421 cctgcatata agcagctgct ttttgcctgt actgggtctc tctggttaga ccagatctga
      481 gcctgggagc tctctggcta actagggaac ccactgctta agcctcaata aagcttgcct
      541 tgagtgcttc aagtagtgtg tgcccgtctg ttgtgtgact ctggtaacta gagatccctc
      601 agaccctttt agtcagtgtg gaaaatctct agcagtggcg cccgaacagg gacttgaaag
      661 cgaaagggaa accagaggag ctctctcgac gcaggactcg gcttgctgaa gcgcgcacgg
      721 caagaggcga ggggcggcga ctggtgagta cgccaaaaat tttgactagc ggaggctaga
      781 aggagagaga tgggtgcgag agcgtcagta ttaagcgggg gagaattaga tcgcgatggg
      841 aaaaaattcg gttaaggcca gggggaaaga aaaaatataa attaaaacat atagtatggg
      901 caagcaggga gctagaacga ttcgcagtta atcctggcct gttagaaaca tcagaaggct
      961 gtagacaaat actgggacag ctacaaccat cccttcagac aggatcagaa gaacttagat
     1021 cattatataa tacagtagca accctctatt gtgtgcatca aaggatagag ataaaagaca
     1081 ccaaggaagc tttagacaag atagaggaag agcaaaacaa aagtaagacc accgcacagc
     1141 aagcggccgg ccgctgatct tcagacctgg aggaggagat atgagggaca attggagaag
     1201 tgaattatat aaatataaag tagtaaaaat tgaaccatta ggagtagcac ccaccaaggc
     1261 aaagagaaga gtggtgcaga gagaaaaaag agcagtggga ataggagctt tgttccttgg
     1321 gttcttggga gcagcaggaa gcactatggg cgcagcgtca atgacgctga cggtacaggc
     1381 cagacaatta ttgtctggta tagtgcagca gcagaacaat ttgctgaggg ctattgaggc
     1441 gcaacagcat ctgttgcaac tcacagtctg gggcatcaag cagctccagg caagaatcct
     1501 ggctgtggaa agatacctaa aggatcaaca gctcctgggg atttggggtt gctctggaaa
     1561 actcatttgc accactgctg tgccttggaa tgctagttgg agtaataaat ctctggaaca
     1621 gatttggaat cacacgacct ggatggagtg ggacagagaa attaacaatt acacaagctt
     1681 aatacactcc ttaattgaag aatcgcaaaa ccagcaagaa aagaatgaac aagaattatt
     1741 ggaattagat aaatgggcaa gtttgtggaa ttggtttaac ataacaaatt ggctgtggta
     1801 tataaaatta ttcataatga tagtaggagg cttggtaggt ttaagaatag tttttgctgt
     1861 actttctata gtgaatagag ttaggcaggg atattcacca ttatcgtttc agacccacct
     1921 cccaaccccg aggggacccg acaggcccga aggaatagaa gaagaaggtg gagagagaga
     1981 cagagacaga tccattcgat tagtgaacgg atctcgacgg tatcgccttt aaaagaaaag
     2041 gggggattgg ggggtacagt gcaggggaaa gaatagtaga cataatagca acagacatac
     2101 aaactaaaga attacaaaaa caaattacaa aaattcaaaa ttttcgggtt tattacaggg
     2161 acagcagaga tccagtttat cgataagctt gggagttccg cgttacataa cttacggtaa
     2221 atggcccgcc tggctgaccg cccaacgacc cccgcccatt gacgtcaata atgacgtatg
     2281 ttcccatagt aacgccaata gggactttcc attgacgtca atgggtggag tatttacggt
     2341 aaactgccca cttggcagta catcaagtgt atcatatgcc aagtacgccc cctattgacg
     2401 tcaatgacgg taaatggccc gcctggcatt atgcccagta catgacctta tgggactttc
     2461 ctacttggca gtacatctac gtattagtca tcgctattac catggtgatg cggttttggc
     2521 agtacatcaa tgggcgtgga tagcggtttg actcacgggg atttccaagt ctccacccca
     2581 ttgacgtcaa tgggagtttg ttttggcacc aaaatcaacg ggactttcca aaatgtcgta
     2641 acaactccgc cccattgacg caaatgggcg gtaggcgtgt acggtgggag gtctatataa
     2701 gcagagctgg tttagtgaac cgtcagatcc gctagcgcta ccggtcgcca ccatggtgag
     2761 caagggcgag gagctgttca ccggggtggt gcccatcctg gtcgagctgg acggcgacgt
     2821 aaacggccac aagttcagcg tgtccggcga gggcgagggc gatgccacct acggcaagct
     2881 gaccctgaag ttcatctgca ccaccggcaa gctgcccgtg ccctggccca ccctcgtgac
     2941 caccttcggc tacggcctgc agtgcttcgc ccgctacccc gaccacatga agcagcacga
     3001 cttcttcaag tccgccatgc ccgaaggcta cgtccaggag cgcaccatct tcttcaagga
     3061 cgacggcaac tacaagaccc gcgccgaggt gaagttcgag ggcgacaccc tggtgaaccg
     3121 catcgagctg aagggcatcg acttcaagga ggacggcaac atcctggggc acaagctgga
     3181 gtacaactac aacagccaca acgtctatat catggccgac aagcagaaga acggcatcaa
     3241 ggtgaacttc aagatccgcc acaacatcga ggacggcagc gtgcagctcg ccgaccacta
     3301 ccagcagaac acccccatcg gcgacggccc cgtgctgctg cccgacaacc actacctgag
     3361 ctaccagtcc gccctgagca aagaccccaa cgagaagcgc gatcacatgg tcctgctgga
     3421 gttcgtgacc gccgccggga tcactctcgg catggacgag ctgtacaagt ccggactcag
     3481 atctatgccg tcggagaaga ccttcaagca gcgccgcacc ttcgaacaaa gagtagaaga
     3541 tgtccgactt attcgagagc agcatccaac caaaatcccg gtgataatag aacgatacaa
     3601 gggtgagaag cagcttcctg ttctggataa aacaaagttc cttgtacctg accatgtcaa
     3661 catgagtgag ctcattaaga taattagaag gcgcttacag ctcaatgcta atcaggcctt
     3721 cttcctgttg gtgaacggac acagcatggt cagcgtctcc acaccaatct cagaggtgta
     3781 tgagagtgag aaagatgaag atggattcct gtacatggtc tacgcctccc aggagacgtt
     3841 cgggatgaaa ttgtcagtgt aagtcgacgg taccgcgggc ccgggatcca ccggatctag
     3901 ataactgatc ataattctac cgggtagggg aggcgctttt cccaaggcag tctggagcat
     3961 gcgctttagc agccccgctg ggcacttggc gctacacaag tggcctctgg cctcgcacac
     4021 attccacatc caccggtagg cgccaaccgg ctccgttctt tggtggcccc ttcgcgccac
     4081 cttctactcc tcccctagtc aggaagttcc cccccgcccc gcagctcgcg tcgtgcagga
     4141 cgtgacaaat ggaagtagca cgtctcacta gtctcgtgca gatggacagc accgctgagc
     4201 aatggaagcg ggtaggcctt tggggcagcg gccaatagca gctttgctcc ttcgctttct
     4261 gggctcagag gctgggaagg ggtgggtccg ggggcgggct caggggcggg ctcaggggcg
     4321 gggcgggcgc ccgaaggtcc tccggaggcc cggcattctg cacgcttcaa aagcgcacgt
     4381 ctgccgcgct gttctcctct tcctcatctc cgggcctttc gacctgcagc ccaagcttac
     4441 catgaccgag tacaagccca cggtgcgcct cgccacccgc gacgacgtcc ccagggccgt
     4501 acgcaccctc gccgccgcgt tcgccgacta ccccgccacg cgccacaccg tcgatccgga
     4561 ccgccacatc gagcgggtca ccgagctgca agaactcttc ctcacgcgcg tcgggctcga
     4621 catcggcaag gtgtgggtcg cggacgacgg cgccgcggtg gcggtctgga ccacgccgga
     4681 gagcgtcgaa gcgggggcgg tgttcgccga gatcggcccg cgcatggccg agttgagcgg
     4741 ttcccggctg gccgcgcagc aacagatgga aggcctcctg gcgccgcacc ggcccaagga
     4801 gcccgcgtgg ttcctggcca ccgtcggcgt ctcgcccgac caccagggca agggtctggg
     4861 cagcgccgtc gtgctccccg gagtggaggc ggccgagcgc gccggggtgc ccgccttcct
     4921 ggagacctcc gcgccccgca acctcccctt ctacgagcgg ctcggcttca ccgtcaccgc
     4981 cgacgtcgag gtgcccgaag gaccgcgcac ctggtgcatg acccgcaagc ccggtgcctg
     5041 accgcgtctg gaacaatcaa cctctggatt acaaaatttg tgaaagattg actggtattc
     5101 ttaactatgt tgctcctttt acgctatgtg gatacgctgc tttaatgcct ttgtatcatg
     5161 ctattgcttc ccgtatggct ttcattttct cctccttgta taaatcctgg ttgctgtctc
     5221 tttatgagga gttgtggccc gttgtcaggc aacgtggcgt ggtgtgcact gtgtttgctg
     5281 acgcaacccc cactggttgg ggcattgcca ccacctgtca gctcctttcc gggactttcg
     5341 ctttccccct ccctattgcc acggcggaac tcatcgccgc ctgccttgcc cgctgctgga
     5401 caggggctcg gctgttgggc actgacaatt ccgtggtgtt gtcggggaag ctgacgtcct
     5461 ttccatggct gctcgcctgt gttgccacct ggattctgcg cgggacgtcc ttctgctacg
     5521 tcccttcggc cctcaatcca gcggaccttc cttcccgcgg cctgctgccg gctctgcggc
     5581 ctcttccgcg tcttcgcctt cgccctcaga cgagtcggat ctccctttgg gccgcctccc
     5641 cgcctggaat taattctgca gtcgagacct agaaaaacat ggagcaatca caagtagcaa
     5701 tacagcagct accaatgctg attgtgcctg gctagaagca caagaggagg aggaggtggg
     5761 ttttccagtc acacctcagg tacctttaag accaatgact tacaaggcag ctgtagatct
     5821 tagccacttt ttaaaagaaa agaggggact ggaagggcta attcactccc aacgaagaca
     5881 agatatcctt gatctgtgga tctaccacac acaaggctac ttccctgatt agcagaacta
     5941 cacaccaggg ccaggggtca gatatccact gacctttgga tggtgctaca agctagtacc
     6001 agttgagcca gataaggtag aagaggccaa taaaggagag aacaccagct tgttacaccc
     6061 tgtgagcctg catgggatgg atgacccgga gagagaagtg ttagagtgga ggtttgacag
     6121 ccgcctagca tttcatcacg tggcccgaga gctgcatccg gagtacttca agaactgctg
     6181 atatcgagct tgctacaagg gactttccgc tggggacttt ccagggaggc gtggcctggg
     6241 cgggactggg gagtggcgag ccctcagatc ctgcatataa gcagctgctt tttgcctgta
     6301 ctgggtctct ctggttagac cagatctgag cctgggagct ctctggctaa ctagggaacc
     6361 cactgcttaa gcctcaataa agcttgcctt gagtgcttca agtagtgtgt gcccgtctgt
     6421 tgtgtgactc tggtaactag agatccctca gaccctttta gtcagtgtgg aaaatctcta
     6481 gcagtagtag ttcatgtcat cttattattc agtatttata acttgcaaag aaatgaatat
     6541 cagagagtga gaggccttga cattgctagc gttttaccgt cgacctctag ctagagcttg
     6601 gcgtaatcat ggtcatagct gtttcctgtg tgaaattgtt atccgctcac aattccacac
     6661 aacatacgag ccggaagcat aaagtgtaaa gcctggggtg cctaatgagt gagctaactc
     6721 acattaattg cgttgcgctc actgcccgct ttccagtcgg gaaacctgtc gtgccagctg
     6781 cattaatgaa tcggccaacg cgcggggaga ggcggtttgc gtattgggcg ctcttccgct
     6841 tcctcgctca ctgactcgct gcgctcggtc gttcggctgc ggcgagcggt atcagctcac
     6901 tcaaaggcgg taatacggtt atccacagaa tcaggggata acgcaggaaa gaacatgtga
     6961 gcaaaaggcc agcaaaaggc caggaaccgt aaaaaggccg cgttgctggc gtttttccat
     7021 aggctccgcc cccctgacga gcatcacaaa aatcgacgct caagtcagag gtggcgaaac
     7081 ccgacaggac tataaagata ccaggcgttt ccccctggaa gctccctcgt gcgctctcct
     7141 gttccgaccc tgccgcttac cggatacctg tccgcctttc tcccttcggg aagcgtggcg
     7201 ctttctcata gctcacgctg taggtatctc agttcggtgt aggtcgttcg ctccaagctg
     7261 ggctgtgtgc acgaaccccc cgttcagccc gaccgctgcg ccttatccgg taactatcgt
     7321 cttgagtcca acccggtaag acacgactta tcgccactgg cagcagccac tggtaacagg
     7381 attagcagag cgaggtatgt aggcggtgct acagagttct tgaagtggtg gcctaactac
     7441 ggctacacta gaagaacagt atttggtatc tgcgctctgc tgaagccagt taccttcgga
     7501 aaaagagttg gtagctcttg atccggcaaa caaaccaccg ctggtagcgg tggttttttt
     7561 gtttgcaagc agcagattac gcgcagaaaa aaaggatctc aagaagatcc tttgatcttt
     7621 tctacggggt ctgacgctca gtggaacgaa aactcacgtt aagggatttt ggtcatgaga
     7681 ttatcaaaaa ggatcttcac ctagatcctt ttaaattaaa aatgaagttt taaatcaatc
     7741 taaagtatat atgagtaaac ttggtctgac agttaccaat gcttaatcag tgaggcacct
     7801 atctcagcga tctgtctatt tcgttcatcc atagttgcct gactccccgt cgtgtagata
     7861 actacgatac gggagggctt accatctggc cccagtgctg caatgatacc gcgagaccca
     7921 cgctcaccgg ctccagattt atcagcaata aaccagccag ccggaagggc cgagcgcaga
     7981 agtggtcctg caactttatc cgcctccatc cagtctatta attgttgccg ggaagctaga
     8041 gtaagtagtt cgccagttaa tagtttgcgc aacgttgttg ccattgctac aggcatcgtg
     8101 gtgtcacgct cgtcgtttgg tatggcttca ttcagctccg gttcccaacg atcaaggcga
     8161 gttacatgat cccccatgtt gtgcaaaaaa gcggttagct ccttcggtcc tccgatcgtt
     8221 gtcagaagta agttggccgc agtgttatca ctcatggtta tggcagcact gcataattct
     8281 cttactgtca tgccatccgt aagatgcttt tctgtgactg gtgagtactc aaccaagtca
     8341 ttctgagaat agtgtatgcg gcgaccgagt tgctcttgcc cggcgtcaat acgggataat
     8401 accgcgccac atagcagaac tttaaaagtg ctcatcattg gaaaacgttc ttcggggcga
     8461 aaactctcaa ggatcttacc gctgttgaga tccagttcga tgtaacccac tcgtgcaccc
     8521 aactgatctt cagcatcttt tactttcacc agcgtttctg ggtgagcaaa aacaggaagg
     8581 caaaatgccg caaaaaaggg aataagggcg acacggaaat gttgaatact catactcttc
     8641 ctttttcaat attattgaag catttatcag ggttattgtc tcatgagcgg atacatattt
     8701 gaatgtattt agaaaaataa acaaataggg gttccgcgca catttccccg aaaagtgcca
     8761 cctgacgtcg acggatcggg agatcaactt gtttattgca gcttataatg gttacaaata
     8821 aagcaatagc atcacaaatt tcacaaataa agcatttttt tcactgcatt ctagttgtgg
     8881 tttgtccaaa ctcatcaatg tatcttatca tgtctggatc aactggataa ctcaagctaa
     8941 ccaaaatcat cccaaacttc ccaccccata ccctattacc actgccaatt acctgtggtt
     9001 tcatttactc taaacctgtg attcctctga attattttca ttttaaagaa attgtatttg
     9061 ttaaatatgt actacaaact tagtagt
//
